Addgene plasmid #248168: pSHARK2
Purpose: pBBR1 plasmid with constituitive lambda-CI (J23101-Bujard-Lambda-CI) and PirWT (PTet-B0033-PirWT) expression
Depositing lab: Thomas Gorochowski. Depositing organization: University of Bristol. Publication: SHARK: A Specialized Host for Assembling R6K Plasmids. Hina-Nilesh Joshi S, Jenkins C, Ulaeto D, Gorochowski TE. ACS Synth Biol. 2026 Jan 13. doi: 10.1021/acssynbio.5c00749. PubMed 41529903.
Backbone
  Vector backbone: pBBR1-SpecR
  Vector type: Bacterial Expression
Growth in bacteria
  Bacterial resistance: Spectinomycin, 50 μg/mL
  Growth temperature: 37°C
  Growth strain: NEB10Beta
  Copy number: Low Copy
Gene/Insert
  Gene/Insert name: LambdaCI-PirWT
  Species: E. coli
  Mutation: None
  Cloning method: Golden Gate
Terms and licenses: Academic/Nonprofit Terms; Industry Terms: Not Available to Industry
Depositor comments: Please visit https://doi.org/10.1101/2025.10.06.680659 for bioRxiv preprint.
How to cite: pSHARK2 was a gift from Thomas Gorochowski (Addgene plasmid # 248168 ; http://n2t.net/addgene:248168 ; RRID:Addgene_248168)
