[The description below was written by a language model from this plasmid's Addgene catalogue record and pLannotate feature annotations shown in this document.]
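Description:
pSHARK2 is a low-copy bacterial expression plasmid built on a pBBR1-SpecR backbone and designed as a helper that supplies two trans-acting proteins to an E. coli host. It replicates from the broad-host-range pBBR1 oriV together with its cognate pBBR1 Rep protein. It is selected with spectinomycin through an aadA (SmR) aminoglycoside adenylyltransferase gene, which the annotation places downstream of a cat promoter and upstream of a his operon terminator. An incP oriT is also annotated, so the plasmid could in principle be mobilised by conjugation if transfer functions are provided. A short fragment of a mutant FRT site lies next to the marker.

The Golden Gate-assembled payload consists of two expression units on the same strand. In the first, the phage lambda cI repressor is expressed constitutively. The catalogue entry describes this unit as a J23101 promoter with a Bujard ribosome binding site, and the automated annotation's partial match to J23119 probably reflects similarity within that Anderson promoter family. In the second unit, wild-type pir, which encodes the π initiator protein required for replication of R6K-origin plasmids, is placed under a PTet promoter with the B0033 ribosome binding site. The tet operator and the "H1-2O2" fragment called just upstream of pir are consistent with this tetO-containing promoter. No tetR gene is annotated on the plasmid, so PTet would be unrepressed unless the host supplies TetR, which agrees with the depositor's description of constitutive expression.

According to the associated publication title, the plasmid belongs to the SHARK system, a specialised host for assembling R6K plasmids, in which the Pir protein allows pir-dependent R6K vectors to be maintained. The record does not state what role lambda cI plays, although it would repress any cI-regulated promoters present in the host or on co-resident constructs.
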