Features (pLannotate 1.2.2; 12 found; start..end, strand, type, name):
     88..859     +  rep_origin     pBBR1 oriV: replication origin of the broad-host-range plasmid pBBR1 from Bordetella bronchiseptica; requires the pBBR1 Rep protein for replication
    860..1522    +  CDS            pBBR1 Rep: replication protein for the broad-host-range plasmid pBBR1 from Bordetella bronchiseptica
   1533..1641    -  oriT           oriT: incP origin of transfer
   1835..1894    -  terminator     his operon terminator: This putative transcriptin terminator from the E. coli his operon has a 2-bp deletion introduced during synthesis. Its efficiency has not been determined.
   1902..2693    -  CDS            SmR: aminoglycoside adenylyltransferase (Murphy, 1985); aadA; confers resistance to spectinomycin and streptomycin
   2694..2791    -  promoter       cat promoter: promoter of the E. coli cat gene encoding chloramphenicol acetyltransferase
   2817..2833    -  protein_bind   FRT (mutant) (fragment): FRT site with a mutation in the core sequence (Azam et al., 1997) FLP recombinase from the Saccharomyces cerevisiae 2μ plasmid
   2838..2869    +  promoter       J23119 promoter (fragment): bacterial promoter (Registry of Standard Biological Parts BBa J23119)
   2902..3615    +  CDS            λ repressor (sequence partly withheld): phage λ repressor; cI
   3714..3732    +  protein_bind   tet operator: tetO; bacterial operator O2 for the tetR and tetA genes tetracycline repressor TetR
   3738..3757    +  promoter       H1-2O2 promoter (fragment): doxycycline-inducible variant of the human H1 RNA promoter (Henriksen et al., 2007)
   3797..4711    +  CDS            pir: PIR_ECOLX - Experimental evidence at protein level: Swiss-Prot protein existence level 1. Initiation for plasmid R6K DNA replication. From Escherichia coli.
>Addgene plasmid #248168 | pSHARK2 | addgene full sequence | sequence record 500545 | Addgene Long Read Sequencing Result
CCCCCTACGGGCTTGCTCTCCGGGCTTCGCCCTGCGCGGTCGCTGCGCTCCCTTGCCAGCCCGTGGATAT
GTGGACGATGGCCGCGAGCGGCCACCGGCTGGCTCGCTTCGCTCGGCCCGTGGACAACCCTGCTGGACAA
GCTGATGGACAGGCTGCGCCTGCCCACGAGCTTGACCACAGGGATTGCCCACCGGCTACCCAGCCTTCGA
CCACATACCCACCGGCTCCAACTGCGCGGCCTGCGGCCTTGCCCCATCAATTTTTTTAATTTTCTCTGGG
GAAAAGCCTCCGGCCTGCGGCCTGCGCGCTTCGCTTGCCGGTTGGACACCAAGTGGAAGGCGGGTCAAGG
CTCGCGCAGCGACCGCGCAGCGGCTTGGCCTTGACGCGCCTGGAACGACCCAAGCCTATGCGAGTGGGGG
CAGTCGAAGGGCGAAGCCCGCCCGCCTGCCCCCCGAGCCTCACGGCGGCGAGTGCGGGGGTTCCAAGGGG
GCAGCGCCACCTTGGGCAAGGCCGAAGGCCGCGCAGTCGATCAACAAGCCCCGGAGGGGCCACTTTTTGC
CGGAGGGGGAGCCGCGCCGAAGGCGTGGGGGAACCCCGCAGGGGTGCCCTTCTTTGGGCACCAAAGAACT
AGATATAGGGCGAAATGCGAAAGACTTAAAAATCAACAACTTAAAAAAGGGGGGTACGCAACAGCTCATT
GCGGCACCCCCCGCAATAGCTCATTGCGTAGGTTAAAGAAAATCTGTAATTGACTGCCACTTTTACGCAA
CGCATAATTGTTGTCGCGCTGCCGAAAAGTTGCAGCTGATTGCGCATGGTGCCGCAACCGTGCGGCACCC
CTACCGCATGGAGATAAGCATGGCCACGCAGTCCAGAGAAATCGGCATTCAAGCCAAGAACAAGCCCGGT
CACTGGGTGCAAACGGAACGCAAAGCGCATGAGGCGTGGGCCGGGCTTATTGCGAGGAAACCCACGGCGG
CAATGCTGCTGCATCACCTCGTGGCGCAGATGGGCCACCAGAACGCCGTGGTGGTCAGCCAGAAGACACT
TTCCAAGCTCATCGGACGTTCTTTGCGGACGGTCCAATACGCAGTCAAGGACTTGGTGGCCGAGCGCTGG
ATCTCCGTCGTGAAGCTCAACGGCCCCGGCACCGTGTCGGCCTACGTGGTCAATGACCGCGTGGCGTGGG
GCCAGCCCCGCGACCAGTTGCGCCTGTCGGTGTTCAGTGCCGCCGTGGTGGTTGATCACGACGACCAGGA
CGAATCGCTGTTGGGGCATGGCGACCTGCGCCGCATCCCGACCCTGTATCCGGGCGAGCAGCAACTACCG
ACCGGCCCCGGCGAGGAGCCGCCCAGCCAGCCCGGCATTCCGGGCATGGAACCAGACCTGCCAGCCTTGA
CCGAAACGGAGGAATGGGAACGGCGCGGGCAGCAGCGCCTGCCGATGCCCGATGAGCCGTGTTTTCTGGA
CGATGGCGAGCCGTTGGAGCCGCCGACACGGGTAACGCTGCCGCGCCGGTAGGGCCGGCCTACGGCCAGC
CTCGCAGAGCAGGATTCCCGTTGAGCACCGCCAGGTGCGAATAAGGGACAGTGAAGAAGGAACACCCGCT
CGCGGGTGGGCCTACTTCACCTATCCTGCCCGGCTGACGCCGTTGGATACACCAAGGAAAGTCTACACGA
ACCCTTTGGCAAAATCCTGTATATCGTGCGAAAAAGGATGGATATACCGAAAAAATCGCTATAATGACCC
CGAAGCAGGGTTATGCAGCGGAAAAGGCAAGAAGTTCCTATTCTCAAGAAAGAATAGGAACTTCAGGTGG
CAAACGCGAAGTAATCTTTTCGGTTTTAAAGAAAAAGGGCAGGGTGGTGACACCTTGCCCGTTTTTTTGC
CGGAGCTAGTATTATTTGCCGACTACCTTGGTGATCTCGCCTTTCACGTAGTGGACAAATTCTTCCAACT
GATCTGTGCGCGAGGCCAAGCGATCTTCTTCTTGTCCAAGATAAGCCTGTCTAGCTTCAAGTATGACGGG
CTGATACTGGGCCGGCAGGCGCTCCATTGCCCAGTCGGCAGCGACATCCTTCGGCGCGATTTTGCCGGTT
ACTGCGCTGTACCAAATGCGGGACAACGTAAGCACTACATTTCGCTCATCGCCAGCCCAGTCGGGCGGCG
AGTTCCATAGCGTTAAGGTTTCATTTAGCGCCTCAAATAGATCCTGTTCAGGAACCGGATCAAAGAGTTC
CTCCGCCGCTGGACCTACCAAGGCAACGCTATGTTCTCTTGCTTTTGTCAGCAAGATAGCCAGATCAATG
TCGATCGTGGCTGGCTCGAAGATACCTGCAAGAATGTCATTGCGCTGCCATTCTCCAAATTGCAGTTCGC
GCTTAGCTGGATAACGCCACGGAATGATGTCGTCGTGCACAACAATGGTGACTTCTACAGCGCGGAGAAT
CTCGCTCTCTCCAGGGGAAGCCGAAGTTTCCAAAAGGTCGTTGATCAAAGCTCGCCGCGTTGTTTCATCA
AGCCTTACGGTCACCGTAACCAGCAAATCAATATCACTGTGTGGCTTCAGGCCGCCATCCACTGCGGAGC
CGTACAAATGTACGGCCAGCAACGTCGGTTCGAGATGGCGCTCGATGACGCCAACTACCTCTGATAGTTG
AGTCGATACTTCGGCGATCACCGCTTCCCTCATTTTAGCTTCCTTAGCTCCTGAAAATCTCGATAACTCA
AAAAATACGCCCGGTAGTGATCTTATTTCATTATGGTGAAAGTTGGAACCTCTTACGTGCCCGATCGAAG
TTCCTATTCTCAAGAAAGAATAGGAACTTCGGAGTTTACAGCTAGCTCAGTCCTAGGTATTATGCTAGCT
ACTGAATTCATTAAAGAGGAGAAAGGTACCAATGAGCACAAAAAAGAAA
[261 nt withheld, positions 2920-3180]
ATGCAGCCGTCACTTAGAAGTGAGTATGAGTACCCTGTTTTTTCTCATGTTCAGGCAGGGATGTTCTCAC
CTGAGCTTAGAACCTTTACCAAAGGTGATGCGGAGAGATGGGTAAGCACAACCAAAAAAGCCAGTGATTC
TGCATTCTGGCTTGAGGTTGAAGGTAATTCCATGACCGCACCAACAGGCTCCAAGCCAAGCTTTCCTGAC
GGAATGTTAATTCTCGTTGACCCTGAGCAGGCTGTTGAGCCAGGTGATTTCTGCATAGCCAGACTTGGGG
GTGATGAGTTTACCTTCAAGAAACTGATCAGGGATAGCGGTCAGGTGTTTTTACAACCACTAAACCCACA
GTACCCAATGATCCCATGCAATGAGAGTTGTTCCGTTGTGGGGAAAGTTATCGCTAGTCAGTGGCCTGAA
GAGACGTTTGGCTGAAGGTTTCAGCCAAAAAACTTAAGACCGCCGGTCTTGTCCACTACCTTGCAGTAAT
GCGGTGGACAGGATCGGCGGTTTTCTTTTCTCTTCTCAATACTTCCCTATCAGTGATAGAGATTGACATC
CCTATCAGTGATAGAGATACTGAGCACTACTTCTAGAGTCACACAGGACTACTAGAATGAGACTCAAGGT
CATGATGGACGTGAACAAAAAAACGAAAATTCGCCACCGAAACGAGCTAAATCACACCCTGGCTCAACTT
CCTTTGCCCGCAAAGCGAGTGATGTATATGGCGCTTGCTCCCATTGATAGCAAAGAACCTCTTGAACGAG
GGCGAGTTTTCAAAATTAGGGCTGAAGATCTTGCAGCGCTCGCCAAAATCACCCCATCGCTTGCTTATCG
ACAATTAAAAGAGGGTGGTAAATTACTTGGTGCCAGCAAAATTTCGCTAAGAGGGGATGATATCATTGCT
TTAGCTAAAGAGCTTAACCTGCCCTTTACTGCTAAAAACTCCCCTGAAGAGTTAGATCTTAACATTATTG
AGTGGATAGCTTATTCAAATGATGAAGGATACTTGTCTTTAAAATTCACCAGAACCATAGAACCATATAT
CTCTAGCCTTATTGGGAAAAAAAATAAATTCACAACGCAATTGTTAACGGCAAGCTTACGCTTAAGTAGC
CAGTATTCATCTTCTCTTTATCAACTTATCAGGAAGCATTACTCTAATTTTAAGAAGAAAAATTATTTTA
TTATTTCCGTTGATGAGTTAAAGGAAGAGTTAATAGCTTATACTTTTGATAAAGATGGAAATATTGAGTA
CAAATACCCTGACTTTCCTATTTTTAAAAGGGATGTGTTAAATAAAGCCATTGCTGAAATTAAAAAGAAA
ACAGAAATATCGTTTGTTGGCTTCACTGTTCATGAAAAAGAAGGAAGAAAAATTAGTAAGCTGAAGTTCG
AATTTGTCGTTGATGAAGATGAATTTTCTGGCGATAAAGATGATGAAGCTTTTTTTATGAATTTATCTGA
AGCTGATGCAGCTTTTCTCAAGGTATTTGATGAAACCGTACCTCCCAAAAAAGCTAAGGGGTGAAGGTGG
CCAATTATTGAAGGCCTCCCTAACGGGGGGCCTTTTTTTGTTTCTGGTCTGCCCTCGCTT
